Addgene plasmid #201469: pCMV6-AN-DDK_WT RAD23A_delta aa 287-316
Purpose: Expresses a mutant form of human RAD23A lacking residues 287-316. Variant of plasmid pCMV6-AN-DDK_WT RAD23A
Depositing lab: Roger Woodgate. Depositing organization: National Institute of Child Health and Human Development (NICHD). Publication: A novel interaction between RAD23A/B and Y-family DNA polymerases. Ashton NW, Jaiswal N, Cestari Moreno N, Semenova IV, D'Orlando DA, Teatin Latancia M, McIntyre J, Woodgate R, Bezsonova I. J Mol Biol. 2023 Nov 5:168353. doi: 10.1016/j.jmb.2023.168353. PubMed 37935254.
Backbone
  Vector backbone: pCMV6-AN-DDK
  Backbone manufacturer: Origene
  Total vector size (bp): 6932
  Vector type: Mammalian Expression
  Selectable markers: Neomycin (select with G418)
Growth in bacteria
  Bacterial resistance: Ampicillin, 100 μg/mL
  Growth temperature: 37°C
  Growth strain: DH5alpha
  Copy number: High Copy
Gene/Insert
  Gene/Insert name: UV excision repair protein RAD23 homolog A
  Species: H. sapiens (human)
  Mutation: Lacks residues 287-316
  Entrez Gene: RAD23A (a.k.a. HHR23A, HR23A)
  Tag / fusion protein: FLAG (N terminal on backbone)
Terms and licenses: Academic/Nonprofit Terms; Industry Terms: Not Available to Industry
How to cite: pCMV6-AN-DDK_WT RAD23A_delta aa 287-316 was a gift from Roger Woodgate (Addgene plasmid # 201469 ; http://n2t.net/addgene:201469 ; RRID:Addgene_201469)
