[The description below was written by a language model from this plasmid's Addgene catalogue record and pLannotate feature annotations shown in this document.]
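Description:
pCMV6-AN-DDK_WT RAD23A_delta aa 287-316 is a mammalian expression plasmid of about 6.9 kb, built on the commercial pCMV6-AN-DDK backbone, that produces an internally deleted form of human RAD23A (UV excision repair protein RAD23 homolog A, also called HHR23A). It is a derivative of the corresponding wild-type RAD23A plasmid and differs by removal of residues 287-316. In E. coli it replicates from a high-copy ColE1/pUC-type origin and is selected with ampicillin through the β-lactamase gene. An f1 phage origin and remnants of lac sequences (lacZα, lac promoter/operator and lacI fragments) are carried over from the backbone and have no role in expression.

The expression cassette consists of the human cytomegalovirus immediate early enhancer and promoter, followed by a T7 promoter, a short FLAG (DDK) epitope sequence supplied by the backbone, and the RAD23A coding region, so that the protein is made with an N-terminal FLAG tag. The annotation software labels the tag as a fragment of 3xFLAG, but its short length fits a single epitope. The RAD23A feature is annotated as a fragment, in keeping with the deletion. Transcripts are terminated by the human growth hormone polyadenylation signal. A separate cassette with the SV40 enhancer/early promoter, the neomycin phosphotransferase gene and an SV40 polyadenylation signal allows G418 selection of stably transfected mammalian cells; a partial ble sequence lies just downstream of neo.

The associated publication concerns an interaction between RAD23A/B and Y-family DNA polymerases, so the deletion mutant was presumably used alongside the wild-type construct in that work. The record does not state what the deleted region does.
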