Features (pLannotate 1.2.2; 20 found; start..end, strand, type, name):
      1..25      +  rep_origin     M13 ori (fragment): M13 bacteriophage origin of replication; arrow indicates direction of (+) strand synthesis
     29..183     -  CDS            lacZα (fragment): LacZα fragment of β-galactosidase; lacZ fragment
    343..722     +  enhancer       CMV enhancer: human cytomegalovirus immediate early enhancer
    724..923     +  promoter       CMV promoter: human cytomegalovirus (CMV) immediate early promoter
    952..970     +  promoter       T7 promoter: promoter for bacteriophage T7 RNA polymerase
   1023..1047    +  CDS            3xFLAG (fragment): three tandem FLAG® epitope tags
   1065..2063    +  CDS            RAD23A (fragment): RD23A_HUMAN - Experimental evidence at protein level: Swiss-Prot protein existence level 1. (Microbial infection) Involved in Vpr-dependent replication of HIV-1 in non-proliferating cells and primary macrophages. Required for the association of HIV-1 Vpr with the host proteasome. From Homo sapiens (Human).
   2167..2789    +  polyA_signal   hGH poly(A) signal: human growth hormone polyadenylation signal
   2818..3147    +  promoter       SV40 promoter: SV40 enhancer and early promoter
   3214..4005    +  CDS            neo: KKA2_KLEPN - Also known as kan, nptII. Experimental evidence at protein level: Swiss-Prot protein existence level 1. Resistance to kanamycin, neomycin, paromomycin, ribostamycin, butirosin and gentamicin B. From Klebsiella pneumoniae.
   4029..4187    +  CDS            ble (fragment): BLE_KLEPN - Experimental evidence at protein level: Swiss-Prot protein existence level 1. Binding protein with a strong affinity to the bleomycin family of antibiotics. Binds to CL990; an antimitotic-antibiotic compound. From Klebsiella pneumoniae.
   4182..4303    +  polyA_signal   SV40 poly(A) signal: SV40 polyadenylation signal
   4376..4392    -  protein_bind   lac operator: The lac repressor binds to the lac operator to inhibit transcription in E. coli. This inhibition can be relieved by adding lactose or isopropyl-β-D-thiogalactopyranoside (IPTG). lac repressor encoded by lacI
   4400..4430    -  promoter       lac promoter: promoter for the E. coli lac operon
   4445..4466    -  protein_bind   CAP binding site: CAP binding activates transcription in the presence of cAMP. E. coli catabolite activator protein
   4479..4571    -  CDS            lacI (fragment): lac repressor; lacI; The lac repressor binds to the lac operator to inhibit transcription in E. coli. This inhibition can be relieved by adding lactose or isopropyl-β-D-thiogalactopyranoside (IPTG).
   4754..5342    -  rep_origin     ori: high-copy-number ColE1/pMB1/pBR322/pUC origin of replication
   5513..6373    -  CDS            AmpR: β-lactamase; bla; confers resistance to ampicillin, carbenicillin, and related antibiotics
   6374..6478    -  promoter       AmpR promoter: bla
   6505..6933    +  rep_origin     f1 ori (sequence partly withheld): f1 bacteriophage origin of replication; arrow indicates direction of (+) strand synthesis
>Addgene plasmid #201469 | pCMV6-AN-DDK_WT RAD23A_delta aa 287-316 | addgene full sequence | sequence record 395077 | Addgene NGS Result
AACAAAATATTAACGCTTACAATTTCCATTCGCCATTCAGGCTGCGCAACTGTTGGGAAGGGCGATCGGT
GCGGGCCTCTTCGCTATTACGCCAGCTGGCGAAAGGGGGATGTGCTGCAAGGCGATTAAGTTGGGTAACG
CCAGGGTTTTCCCAGTCACGACGTTGTAAAACGACGGCCAGTGCCAAGCTGATCTATACATTGAATCAAT
ATTGGCAATTAGCCATATTAGTCATTGGTTATATAGCATAAATCAATATTGGCTATTGGCCATTGCATAC
GTTGTATCTATATCATAATATGTACATTTATATTGGCTCATGTCCAATATGACCGCCATGTTGACATTGA
TTATTGACTAGTTATTAATAGTAATCAATTACGGGGTCATTAGTTCATAGCCCATATATGGAGTTCCGCG
TTACATAACTTACGGTAAATGGCCCGCCTGGCTGACCGCCCAACGACCCCCGCCCATTGACGTCAATAAT
GACGTATGTTCCCATAGTAACGCCAATAGGGACTTTCCATTGACGTCAATGGGTGGAGTATTTACGGTAA
ACTGCCCACTTGGCAGTACATCAAGTGTATCATATGCCAAGTCCGCCCCCTATTGACGTCAATGACGGTA
AATGGCCCGCCTGGCATTATGCCCAGTACATGACCTTACGGGACTTTCCTACTTGGCAGTACATCTACGT
ATTAGTCATCGCTATTACCATGGTGATGCGGTTTTGGCAGTACACCAATGGGCGTGGATAGCGGTTTGAC
TCACGGGGATTTCCAAGTCTCCACCCCATTGACGTCAATGGGAGTTTGTTTTGGCACCAAAATCAACGGG
ACTTTCCAAAATGTCGTAATAACCCCGCCCCGTTGACGCAAATGGGCGGTAGGCGTGTACGGTGGGAGGT
CTATATAAGCAGAGCTCGTTTAGTGAACCGTCAGAATTTTGTAATACGACTCACTATAGGGCGGCCGGGA
ATTCGTCGACTGGATCCGGTACCGAGGAGATCTGCCACCATGGATTACAAGGATGACGACGATAAGGCGA
TCGCCATGGAGCATATGGCCGTCACTATTACCCTGAAGACCCTGCAGCAGCAGACATTCAAGATTCGGAT
GGAACCTGATGAGACAGTCAAAGTCCTGAAAGAGAAGATCGAGGCAGAAAAAGGACGAGACGCATTCCCT
GTCGCAGGACAGAAGCTGATCTACGCTGGGAAAATTCTGTCCGACGATGTGCCAATCAGGGACTATCGCA
TTGATGAGAAGAACTTTGTGGTCGTGATGGTGACTAAGACCAAAGCCGGCCAGGGGACATCTGCTCCCCC
TGAAGCAAGTCCAACTGCCGCTCCCGAGAGCTCCACCTCTTTCCCACCCGCCCCAACATCCGGAATGTCT
CACCCTCCACCCGCAGCCCGCGAAGACAAATCCCCCTCTGAGGAAAGCGCCCCTACCACATCCCCAGAGA
GTGTCTCAGGCAGCGTGCCCTCTAGTGGATCAAGCGGCCGAGAGGAAGATGCTGCATCAACACTGGTGAC
TGGAAGCGAGTACGAAACCATGCTGACAGAGATCATGAGTATGGGCTATGAGCGGGAAAGAGTCGTGGCC
GCTCTGCGAGCCAGCTACAACAATCCCCACCGGGCTGTGGAGTATCTGCTGACTGGGATTCCTGGCAGCC
CCGAGCCTGAACATGGGTCTGTCCAAGAAAGTCAGGTGTCAGAGCAGCCAGCAACCGAGGCAGCAGGAGA
AAACCCACTGGAGTTCCTGAGAGATCAGCCCCAGTTTCAGAACATGAGGCAGGTCATCCAGCAGAATCCA
GCACTGCTGCCTGCTCTGCTGCAGCAGCTGGGCCAGGAAAACCCTCAGCTGCTGCAGCAGATCTCCAGGC
ATCAGGAGCAGTTTATTCAGATGCTGAATGAAACCCCACAGGAGAAGGAAGCTATTGAACGGCTGAAAGC
ACTGGGCTTCCCCGAGAGCCTGGTCATCCAGGCCTATTTTGCTTGCGAGAAGAACGAAAATCTGGCTGCA
AACTTCCTGCTGAGCCAGAATTTTGACGATGAGTAAGAATTCGGATCCACGCGTAAGCTTCTCGAGACGC
GTTAAGCGGCCGCACTCGAGGTTTAAACGGCCGGCCGCGGTCATAGCTGTTTCCTGAACAGATCCCGGGT
GGCATCCCTGTGACCCCTCCCCAGTGCCTCTCCTGGCCCTGGAAGTTGCCACTCCAGTGCCCACCAGCCT
TGTCCTAATAAAATTAAGTTGCATCATTTTGTCTGACTAGGTGTCCTTCTATAATATTATGGGGTGGAGG
GGGGTGGTATGGAGCAAGGGGCAAGTTGGGAAGACAACCTGTAGGGCCTGCGGGGTCTATTGGGAACCAA
GCTGGAGTGCAGTGGCACAATCTTGGCTCACTGCAATCTCCGCCTCCTGGGTTCAAGCGATTCTCCTGCC
TCAGCCTCCCGAGTTGTTGGGATTCCAGGCATGCATGACCAGGCTCAGCTAATTTTTGTTTTTTTGGTAG
AGACGGGGTTTCACCATATTGGCCAGGCTGGTCTCCAACTCCTAATCTCAGGTGATCTACCCACCTTGGC
CTCCCAAATTGCTGGGATTACAGGCGTGAACCACTGCTCCCTTCCCTGTCCTTCTGATTTTAAAATAACT
ATACCAGCAGGAGGACGTCCAGACACAGCATAGGCTACCTGGCCATGCCCAACCGGTGGGACATTTGAGT
TGCTTGCTTGGCACTGTCCTCTCATGCGTTGGGTCCACTCAGTAGATGCCTGTTGAATTGGGTACGCGGC
CAGCTTGGCTGTGGAATGTGTGTCAGTTAGGGTGTGGAAAGTCCCCAGGCTCCCCAGCAGGCAGAAGTAT
GCAAAGCATGCATCTCAATTAGTCAGCAACCAGGTGTGGAAAGTCCCCAGGCTCCCCAGCAGGCAGAAGT
ATGCAAAGCATGCATCTCAATTAGTCAGCAACCATAGTCCCGCCCCTAACTCCGCCCATCCCGCCCCTAA
CTCCGCCCAGTTCCGCCCATTCTCCGCCCCATGGCTGACTAATTTTTTTTATTTATGCAGAGGCCGAGGC
CGCCTCGGCCTCTGAGCTATTCCAGAAGTAGTGAGGAGGCTTTTTTGGAGGCCTAGGCTTTTGCAAAAAG
CTCCCGGGAGCTTGTATATCCATTTTCGGATCTGATCAAGAGACAGGATGAGGATCGTTTCGCATGATTG
AACAAGATGGATTGCACGCAGGTTCTCCGGCCGCTTGGGTGGAGAGGCTATTCGGCTATGACTGGGCACA
ACAGACAATCGGCTGCTCTGATGCCGCCGTGTTCCGGCTGTCAGCGCAGGGGCGCCCGGTTCTTTTTGTC
AAGACCGACCTGTCCGGTGCCCTGAATGAACTGCAGGACGAGGCAGCGCGGCTATCGTGGCTGGCCACGA
CGGGCGTTCCTTGCGCAGCTGTGCTCGACGTTGTCACTGAAGCGGGAAGGGACTGGCTGCTATTGGGCGA
AGTGCCGGGGCAGGATCTCCTGTCATCTCACCTTGCTCCTGCCGAGAAAGTATCCATCATGGCTGATGCA
ATGCGGCGGCTGCATACGCTTGATCCGGCTACCTGCCCATTCGACCACCAAGCGAAACATCGCATCGAGC
GAGCACGTACTCGGATGGAAGCCGGTCTTGTCGATCAGGATGATCTGGACGAAGAGCATCAGGGGCTCGC
GCCAGCCGAACTGTTCGCCAGGCTCAAGGCGCGCATGCCCGACGGCGAGGATCTCGTCGTGACCCATGGC
GATGCCTGCTTGCCGAATATCATGGTGGAAAATGGCCGCTTTTCTGGATTCATCGACTGTGGCCGGCTGG
GTGTGGCCGACCGCTATCAGGACATAGCGTTGGCTACCCGTGATATTGCTGAAGAGCTTGGCGGCGAATG
GGCTGACCGCTTCCTCGTGCTTTACGGTATCGCCGCTCCCGATTCGCAGCGCATCGCCTTCTATCGCCTT
CTTGACGAGTTCTTCTGAGCGGGACTCTGGGGTTCGAAATGACCGACCAAGCGACGCCCAACCTGCCATC
ACGAGATTTCGATTCCACCGCCGCCTTCTATGAAAGGTTGGGCTTCGGAATCGTTTTCCGGGACGCCGGC
TGGATGATCCTCCAGCGCGGGGATCTCATGCTGGAGTTCTTCGCCCACCCCAACTTGTTTATTGCAGCTT
ATAATGGTTACAAATAAAGCAATAGCATCACAAATTTCACAAATAAAGCATTTTTTTCACTGCATTCTAG
TTGTGGTTTGTCCAAACTCATCAATGTATCTTATCATGTCTGTATACCGTCGACCTCTAGCTAGAGCTTG
GCGTAATCATGGTCATAGCTGTTTCCTGTGTGAAATTGTTATCCGCTCACAATTCCACACAACATACGAG
CCGGAAGCATAAAGTGTAAAGCCTGGGGTGCCTAATGAGTGAGCTAACTCACATTAATTGCGTTGCGCTC
ACTGCCCGCTTTCCAGTCGGGAAACCTGTCGTGCCAGCTGCATTAATGAATCGGCCAACGCGCGGGGAGA
GGCGGTTTGCGTATTGGGCGCTCTTCCGCTTCCTCGCTCACTGACTCGCTGCGCTCGGTCGTTCGGCTGC
GGCGAGCGGTATCAGCTCACTCAAAGGCGGTAATACGGTTATCCACAGAATCAGGGGATAACGCAGGAAA
GAACATGTGAGCAAAAGGCCAGCAAAAGGCCAGGAACCGTAAAAAGGCCGCGTTGCTGGCGTTTTTCCAT
AGGCTCCGCCCCCCTGACGAGCATCACAAAAATCGACGCTCAAGTCAGAGGTGGCGAAACCCGACAGGAC
TATAAAGATACCAGGCGTTTCCCCCTGGAAGCTCCCTCGTGCGCTCTCCTGTTCCGACCCTGCCGCTTAC
CGGATACCTGTCCGCCTTTCTCCCTTCGGGAAGCGTGGCGCTTTCTCATAGCTCACGCTGTAGGTATCTC
AGTTCGGTGTAGGTCGTTCGCTCCAAGCTGGGCTGTGTGCACGAACCCCCCGTTCAGCCCGACCGCTGCG
CCTTATCCGGTAACTATCGTCTTGAGTCCAACCCGGTAAGACACGACTTATCGCCACTGGCAGCAGCCAC
TGGTAACAGGATTAGCAGAGCGAGGTATGTAGGCGGTGCTACAGAGTTCTTGAAGTGGTGGCCTAACTAC
GGCTACACTAGAAGAACAGTATTTGGTATCTGCGCTCTGCTGAAGCCAGTTACCTTCGGAAAAAGAGTTG
GTAGCTCTTGATCCGGCAAACAAACCACCGCTGGTAGCGGTGGTTTTTTTGTTTGCAAGCAGCAGATTAC
GCGCAGAAAAAAAGGATCTCAAGAAGATCCTTTGATCTTTTCTACGGGGTCTGACGCTCAGTGGAACGAA
AACTCACGTTAAGGGATTTTGGTCATGAGATTATCAAAAAGGATCTTCACCTAGATCCTTTTAAATTAAA
AATGAAGTTTTAAATCAATCTAAAGTATATATGAGTAAACTTGGTCTGACAGTTACCAATGCTTAATCAG
TGAGGCACCTATCTCAGCGATCTGTCTATTTCGTTCATCCATAGTTGCCTGACTCCCCGTCGTGTAGATA
ACTACGATACGGGAGGGCTTACCATCTGGCCCCAGTGCTGCAATGATACCGCGAGACCCACGCTCACCGG
CTCCAGATTTATCAGCAATAAACCAGCCAGCCGGAAGGGCCGAGCGCAGAAGTGGTCCTGCAACTTTATC
CGCCTCCATCCAGTCTATTAATTGTTGCCGGGAAGCTAGAGTAAGTAGTTCGCCAGTTAATAGTTTGCGC
AACGTTGTTGCCATTGCTACAGGCATCGTGGTGTCACGCTCGTCGTTTGGTATGGCTTCATTCAGCTCCG
GTTCCCAACGATCAAGGCGAGTTACATGATCCCCCATGTTGTGCAAAAAAGCGGTTAGCTCCTTCGGTCC
TCCGATCGTTGTCAGAAGTAAGTTGGCCGCAGTGTTATCACTCATGGTTATGGCAGCACTGCATAATTCT
CTTACTGTCATGCCATCCGTAAGATGCTTTTCTGTGACTGGTGAGTACTCAACCAAGTCATTCTGAGAAT
AGTGTATGCGGCGACCGAGTTGCTCTTGCCCGGCGTCAATACGGGATAATACCGCGCCACATAGCAGAAC
TTTAAAAGTGCTCATCATTGGAAAACGTTCTTCGGGGCGAAAACTCTCAAGGATCTTACCGCTGTTGAGA
TCCAGTTCGATGTAACCCACTCGTGCACCCAACTGATCTTCAGCATCTTTTACTTTCACCAGCGTTTCTG
GGTGAGCAAAAACAGGAAGGCAAAATGCCGCAAAAAAGGGAATAAGGGCGACACGGAAATGTTGAATACT
CATACTCTTCCTTTTTCAATATTATTGAAGCATTTATCAGGGTTATTGTCTCATGAGCGGATACATATTT
GAATGTATTTAGAAAAATAAACAAATAGGGGTTCCGCGCACATTTCCCCGAAAAGTGCCACCTG
[124 nt withheld, positions 6505-6628]
C
[91 nt withheld, positions 6630-6720]
A
[49 nt withheld, positions 6722-6770]
CCTTTGACGTTGGAGTCCACGTTCTTT
[37 nt withheld, positions 6798-6834]
ACCCTATCTCGGTCTATTCTTTTGATTTATAAGGGATTTTGCCGATTTCGGCCTATTGGTTAAAAAATGA
GCTGATTTAACAAAAATTTAACGCGAATTTT
